>Addgene plasmid #99227 | pRSET-pr-mKikGR1 (mKikGR1-V69T) | addgene full sequence | sequence record 197020 | Addgene NGS Result
TAATACGACTCACTATAGGGAGACCACAACGGTTTCCCTCTAGAAATAATTTTGTTTAACTTTAAGAAGG
AGATATACATATGCGGGGTTCTCATCATCATCATCATCATGGTATGGCTAGCATGACTGGTGGACAGCAA
ATGGGTCGGGATCTGTACGACGATGACGATAAGGATCCCATGAGTGTGATTACATCAGAAATGAAGATCG
AGCTGCGTATGGAAGGCTCTGTAAACGGGCACAAGTTCGTGATTACAGGGAAAGGAAGTGGCAGACCTTA
CGAGGGAACACAGACTGTGGACCTGACAGTCATAGAGGGCGGACCTCTTCCTTTTGCTTTCGATATCCTG
ACAACAGCATTCCATTACGGCAACCGGGTATTTACCGAATACCCAGAAGAAATAGTAGACTACTTCAAGC
AGTCGTTTCCTGAGGGTTATTCTTGGGAACGAAGCATGAGTTACGAAGACGGGGGAATTTGCCTCGCCAC
AAACAATATAACGATGAAGAAAGACGGCAGCAACACTTTTGTCAATGAAATTCGATTTGATGGTACAAAC
TTTCCTGCCAATGGTCCAGTTATGCAGAGGAAGACCGTCAAATGGGAGCCATCCACTGAGAAAATGTATG
TGCGTGATGGAGTGCTGAAGGGTGATGTTGAAATGGCTCTGTTGCTTGAAGGAGGTGGCCATTACCGATG
TGACTTCAGAACTACTTACAAAGCAAAGAAGGTTGTCCAGTTGCCAGACTATCACTACGTGGATCATCAA
ATGGAGATAACAAGCCATGACAAGGATTACAACAAGGTTAAGGCGTATGAACATGCTAAGGCTTATTCCG
GGACCTACAGGGGCGCCAAGTATGAATTTGAAGCCTAACTCGAGATCTGCAGCTGGTACCATGGAATTCG
AAGCTTGATCCGGCTGCTAACAAAGCCCGAAAGGAAGCTGAGTTGGCTGCTGCCACCGCTGAGCAATAAC
TAGCATAACCCCTTGGGGCCTCTAAACGGGTCTTGAGGGGTTTTTTGCTGAAAGGAGGAACTATATCCGG
ATCTGGCGTAATAGCGAAGAGGCCCGCACCGATCGCCCTTCCCAACAGTTGCGCAGCCTGAATGGCGAAT
GGG
[124 nt withheld, positions 1124-1247]
C
[91 nt withheld, positions 1249-1339]
A
[49 nt withheld, positions 1341-1389]
CCTTTGACGTTGGAGTCCACGTTCTTT
[37 nt withheld, positions 1417-1453]
ACCCTATCTCGGTCTATTCTTTTGATTTATAAGGGATTTTGCCGATTTCGGCCTATTGGTTAAAAAATGA
GCTGATTTAACAAAAATTTAACGCGAATTTTAACAAAATATTAACGCTTACAATTTAGGTGGCACTTTTC
GGGGAAATGTGCGCGGAACCCCTATTTGTTTATTTTTCTAAATACATTCAAATATGTATCCGCTCATGAG
ACAATAACCCTGATAAATGCTTCAATAATATTGAAAAAGGAAGAGTATGAGTATTCAACATTTCCGTGTC
GCCCTTATTCCCTTTTTTGCGGCATTTTGCCTTCCTGTTTTTGCTCACCCAGAAACGCTGGTGAAAGTAA
AAGATGCTGAAGATCAGTTGGGTGCACGAGTGGGTTACATCGAACTGGATCTCAACAGCGGTAAGATCCT
TGAGAGTTTTCGCCCCGAAGAACGTTTTCCAATGATGAGCACTTTTAAAGTTCTGCTATGTGGCGCGGTA
TTATCCCGTATTGACGCCGGGCAAGAGCAACTCGGTCGCCGCATACACTATTCTCAGAATGACTTGGTTG
AGTACTCACCAGTCACAGAAAAGCATCTTACGGATGGCATGACAGTAAGAGAATTATGCAGTGCTGCCAT
AACCATGAGTGATAACACTGCGGCCAACTTACTTCTGACAACGATCGGAGGACCGAAGGAGCTAACCGCT
TTTTTGCACAACATGGGGGATCATGTAACTCGCCTTGATCGTTGGGAACCGGAGCTGAATGAAGCCATAC
CAAACGACGAGCGTGACACCACGATGCCTGTAGCAATGGCAACAACGTTGCGCAAACTATTAACTGGCGA
ACTACTTACTCTAGCTTCCCGGCAACAATTAATAGACTGGATGGAGGCGGATAAAGTTGCAGGACCACTT
CTGCGCTCGGCCCTTCCGGCTGGCTGGTTTATTGCTGATAAATCTGGAGCCGGTGAGCGTGGGTCTCGCG
GTATCATTGCAGCACTGGGGCCAGATGGTAAGCCCTCCCGTATCGTAGTTATCTACACGACGGGGAGTCA
GGCAACTATGGATGAACGAAATAGACAGATCGCTGAGATAGGTGCCTCACTGATTAAGCATTGGTAACTG
TCAGACCAAGTTTACTCATATATACTTTAGATTGATTTAAAACTTCATTTTTAATTTAAAAGGATCTAGG
TGAAGATCCTTTTTGATAATCTCATGACCAAAATCCCTTAACGTGAGTTTTCGTTCCACTGAGCGTCAGA
CCCCGTAGAAAAGATCAAAGGATCTTCTTGAGATCCTTTTTTTCTGCGCGTAATCTGCTGCTTGCAAACA
AAAAAACCACCGCTACCAGCGGTGGTTTGTTTGCCGGATCAAGAGCTACCAACTCTTTTTCCGAAGGTAA
CTGGCTTCAGCAGAGCGCAGATACCAAATACTGTTCTTCTAGTGTAGCCGTAGTTAGGCCACCACTTCAA
GAACTCTGTAGCACCGCCTACATACCTCGCTCTGCTAATCCTGTTACCAGTGGCTGCTGCCAGTGGCGAT
AAGTCGTGTCTTACCGGGTTGGACTCAAGACGATAGTTACCGGATAAGGCGCAGCGGTCGGGCTGAACGG
GGGGTTCGTGCACACAGCCCAGCTTGGAGCGAACGACCTACACCGAACTGAGATACCTACAGCGTGAGCT
ATGAGAAAGCGCCACGCTTCCCGAAGGGAGAAAGGCGGACAGGTATCCGGTAAGCGGCAGGGTCGGAACA
GGAGAGCGCACGAGGGAGCTTCCAGGGGGAAACGCCTGGTATCTTTATAGTCCTGTCGGGTTTCGCCACC
TCTGACTTGAGCGTCGATTTTTGTGATGCTCGTCAGGGGGGCGGAGCCTATGGAAAAACGCCAGCAACGC
GGCCTTTTTACGGTTCCTGGCCTTTTGCTGGCCTTTTGCTCACATGTTCTTTCCTGCGTTATCCCCTGAT
TCTGTGGATAACCGTATTACCGCCTTTGAGTGAGCTGATACCGCTCGCCGCAGCCGAACGACCGAGCGCA
GCGAGTCAGTGAGCGAGGAAGCGGAAGAGCGCCCAATACGCAAACCGCCTCTCCCCGCGCGTTGGCCGAT
TCATTAATGCAGGATCTCGATCCCGCGAAAT
Features (pLannotate 1.2.2; 14 found; start..end, strand, type, name):
      1..19      +  promoter       T7 promoter: promoter for bacteriophage T7 RNA polymerase
     51..73      +  RBS            RBS: efficient ribosome binding site from bacteriophage T7 gene 10 (Olins and Rangwala, 1989)
     93..113     +  CDS            capTEV™ (fragment): composite tag for in vivo biotinylation, TEV protease cleavage, and 6xHis tagging
    114..146     +  CDS            T7 tag (gene 10 leader): leader peptide from bacteriophage T7 gene 10 promotes efficient translation in E. coli
    150..173     +  CDS            Xpress™ tag: Xpress™ epitope tag, including an enterokinase recognition and cleavage site
    180..875     +  CDS            mKikGR: mKikGR is a photoconvertible green/yellow fluorescent protein published in 2008, derived from Favia favus. It has high acid sensitivity.
    923..972     +  CDS            SET1 (fragment): solubility-enhancement tag derived from T7 phage gene 10B
    980..1027    +  terminator     T7 terminator: transcription terminator for bacteriophage T7 RNA polymerase
   1053..1119    +  CDS            lacZα (fragment): LacZα fragment of β-galactosidase; lacZ fragment
   1124..1552    +  rep_origin     f1 ori (sequence partly withheld): f1 bacteriophage origin of replication; arrow indicates direction of (+) strand synthesis
   1605..1709    +  promoter       AmpR promoter: bla
   1710..2570    +  CDS            AmpR: β-lactamase; bla; confers resistance to ampicillin, carbenicillin, and related antibiotics
   2741..3329    +  rep_origin     ori: high-copy-number ColE1/pMB1/pBR322/pUC origin of replication
   3512..3565    +  CDS            lacI (fragment): lac repressor; lacI; The lac repressor binds to the lac operator to inhibit transcription in E. coli. This inhibition can be relieved by adding lactose or isopropyl-β-D-thiogalactopyranoside (IPTG).
