[The description below was written by a language model from this plasmid's Addgene catalogue record and pLannotate feature annotations shown in this document.]
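Description:
pRSET-pr-mKikGR1 is a high-copy bacterial expression plasmid built on the pRSET backbone for producing pr-mKikGR1, a monomeric variant of the green-to-red photoconvertible fluorescent protein KikGR from the stony coral Favia favus. It replicates in E. coli from a ColE1/pUC-type origin and is selected with ampicillin through the β-lactamase gene and its own promoter. An f1 phage origin is also present, which permits single-stranded DNA production. Short annotated lacZα and lacI fragments appear to be backbone remnants rather than functional genes.

The coding sequence was cloned between BamHI and EcoRI sites, both retained, and is transcribed from a T7 promoter, so expression requires a host supplying T7 RNA polymerase. A T7 gene 10 ribosome binding site drives translation, and a T7 terminator lies downstream. Upstream of the fluorescent protein, the feature table shows the usual pRSET N-terminal leader: a short fragment matched to a His-tag-containing composite tag (most likely the 6xHis portion), the T7 gene 10 leader peptide, and the Xpress epitope with its enterokinase cleavage site. Together these allow affinity purification, detection and tag removal. A brief match to a T7 gene 10B-derived sequence after the insert is probably vector sequence.

The insert carries the V69T substitution (Eos numbering), which makes the protein capable of primed conversion, a photoconversion mode investigated in the associated work as a triplet-state mechanism and applied to dual-colour fluorescence nanoscopy. The plasmid serves to make recombinant protein in bacteria, presumably for characterisation. The sequenced record (3,584 nt, mKikGR annotated over about 696 bp) is slightly larger than the catalogue figures of 3,505 bp total and 645 bp insert.
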