Addgene plasmid #99227: pRSET-pr-mKikGR1 (mKikGR1-V69T)
Purpose: Bacterial expression of the primed conversion capable protein pr-mKikGR1 (mKikGR1-V69T).
Depositing lab: Periklis Pantazis. Depositing organization: ETH Zurich (Swiss Federal Institute of Technology). Publication: Rational Engineering of Photoconvertible Fluorescent Proteins for Dual-Color Fluorescence Nanoscopy Enabled by a Triplet-State Mechanism of Primed Conversion. Mohr MA, Kobitski AY, Sabater LR, Nienhaus K, Obara CJ, Lippincott-Schwartz J, Nienhaus GU, Pantazis P. Angew Chem Int Ed Engl. 2017 Jun 29. doi: 10.1002/anie.201706121. PubMed 28661566.
Backbone
  Vector backbone: pRSET
  Backbone size w/o insert (bp): 2860
  Total vector size (bp): 3505
  Vector type: Bacterial Expression
Growth in bacteria
  Bacterial resistance: Ampicillin, 100 μg/mL
  Growth temperature: 37°C
  Growth strain: DH5alpha
  Copy number: High Copy
Gene/Insert
  Gene/Insert name: pr-mKikGR1 (alt name: prmKikGR1, mKikGR1-V69T)
  Species: Favia favus
  Insert size (bp): 645
  Mutation: monomeric variant with mutation V69T (Eos notation) for primed conversion applications
  GenBank ID: AB193293.1
  Promoter: T7
  Cloning method: Restriction Enzyme; 5′ cloning site BamH1 (not destroyed); 3′ cloning site EcoR1 (not destroyed)
  Sequencing primers: 5′ GAGCGAGGAAGCGGAAGAG; 3′ GCTAGTTATTGCTCAGCGG
Terms and licenses: Academic/Nonprofit Terms; Industry Terms: Not Available to Industry
How to cite: pRSET-pr-mKikGR1 (mKikGR1-V69T) was a gift from Periklis Pantazis (Addgene plasmid # 99227 ; http://n2t.net/addgene:99227 ; RRID:Addgene_99227)
